>Addgene plasmid #223987 | AiP12363 - pAAV-AiE0522h-minBG-SYFP2-WPRE3-BGHpA (Alias: CN2363) | addgene full sequence | sequence record 449760 | Addgene NGS Result
CCTGCAGGCAGCTGCGCGCTCGCTCGCTCACTGAGGCCGCCCGGGCAAAGCCCGGGCGTCGGGCGACCTT
TGGTCGCCCGGCCTCAGTGAGCGAGCGAGCGCGCAGAGAGGGAGTGGCCAACTCCATCACTAGGGGTTCC
TGCGGCCGCACGCGTTGGTAGCAATCATAGCAAAAGGGATGAATAAAAATTATATTTAACCTCAGTAATG
TCACAGCTAAGATTGACAAACAGGGATTGGCTGGGCACATTACAAGGTGGCTGGGCTACATGATTCTCTA
GTGAAATGTAAGATTGGATGGCACATACCACTTAGTAACAAATGAAAGACTATTGTGAATGACAGGGTTT
GCCAATGAAGTGGCTCAGATTCCAGTTCGAAGGGAAGATAATCAGCGTAACTCTGCAACATCTGCACAGT
TAGAAATAGAGAAAGATGATTCAAATCATATACTCAGCAGTAGATAGAGGCATCTACTGAAAAGAAAACC
TGCTGCTTTATTTCAAAAATGCATTCCCACAGACTAATACATACTTTAATGTATTGGTGCCTACACATCC
TGAATATAGAATTATATTTTATGTTATTTTAATTGCACCCCTCTTTTGTAGAGCTCGGGCTGGGCATAAA
AGTCAGGGCAGAGCCATCTATTGCTTACATTTGCTTCTGGGATCCAGATCTTTCGAAGCTAGCGCTACCG
GTCGCCACCATGGTGAGCAAGGGCGAGGAGCTGTTCACCGGGGTGGTGCCCATCCTGGTCGAGCTGGACG
GCGACGTAAACGGCCACAAGTTCAGCGTGTCCGGCGAGGGCGAGGGCGATGCCACCTACGGCAAGCTGAC
CCTGAAGCTGATCTGCACCACCGGCAAGCTGCCCGTGCCCTGGCCCACCCTCGTGACCACCCTGGGCTAC
GGCGTGCAGTGCTTCGCCCGCTACCCCGACCACATGAAGCAGCACGACTTCTTCAAGTCCGCCATGCCCG
AAGGCTACGTCCAGGAGCGCACCATCTTCTTCAAGGACGACGGCAACTACAAGACCCGCGCCGAGGTGAA
GTTCGAGGGCGACACCCTGGTGAACCGCATCGAGCTGAAGGGCATCGACTTCAAGGAGGACGGCAACATC
CTGGGGCACAAGCTGGAGTACAACTACAACAGCCACAACGTCTATATCACCGCCGACAAGCAGAAGAACG
GCATCAAGGCCAACTTCAAGATCCGCCACAACATCGAGGACGGCGGCGTGCAGCTCGCCGACCACTACCA
GCAGAACACCCCCATCGGCGACGGCCCCGTGCTGCTGCCCGACAACCACTACCTGAGCTACCAGTCCAAG
CTGAGCAAAGACCCCAACGAGAAGCGCGATCACATGGTCCTGCTGGAGTTCGTGACCGCCGCCGGGATCA
CTCTCGGCATGGACGAGCTGTACAAGTAAGTCGACGGCGCGCCGCGGCCGCGAATTCGATATCATAATCA
ACCTCTGGATTACAAAATTTGTGAAAGATTGACTGGTATTCTTAACTATGTTGCTCCTTTTACGCTATGT
GGATACGCTGCTTTAATGCCTTTGTATCATGCTATTGCTTCCCGTATGGCTTTCATTTTCTCCTCCTTGT
ATAAATCCTGGTTAGTTCTTGCCACGGCGGAACTCATCGCCGCCTGCCTTGCCCGCTGCTGGACAGGGGC
TCGGCTGTTGGGCACTGACAATTCCGTGGCTCGAGAGATCTTCGACTGTGCCTTCTAGTTGCCAGCCATC
TGTTGTTTGCCCCTCCCCCGTGCCTTCCTTGACCCTGGAAGGTGCCACTCCCACTGTCCTTTCCTAATAA
AATGAGGAAATTGCATCGCATTGTCTGAGTAGGTGTCATTCTATTCTGGGGGGTGGGGTGGGGCAGGACA
GCAAGGGGGAGGATTGGGAAGACAATAGCAGGCATGAGATCTCACGTGCGGACCGAGCGGCCGCAGGAAC
CCCTAGTGATGGAGTTGGCCACTCCCTCTCTGCGCGCTCGCTCGCTCACTGAGGCCGGGCGACCAAAGGT
CGCCCGACGCCCGGGCTTTGCCCGGGCGGCCTCAGTGAGCGAGCGAGCGCGCAGCTGCCTGCAGGGGCGC
CTGATGCGGTATTTTCTCCTTACGCATCTGTGCGGTATTTCACACCGCATA
[142 nt withheld, positions 2152-2293]
C
[141 nt withheld, positions 2295-2435]
CCTTTGACGTTGGAGTCCACGTTCTTT
[37 nt withheld, positions 2463-2499]
ACCCTATCTCGGGCTATTCTTTTGATTTATAAGGGATTTTGCCGATTTCGGCCTATTGGTTAAAAAATGA
GCTGATTTAACAAAAATTTAACGCGAATTTTAACAAAATATTAACGTTTACAATTTTATGGTGCACTCTC
AGTACAATCTGCTCTGATGCCGCATAGTTAAGCCAGCCCCGACACCCGCCAACACCCGCTGACGCGCCCT
GACGGGCTTGTCTGCTCCCGGCATCCGCTTACAGACAAGCTGTGACCGTCTCCGGGAGCTGCATGTGTCA
GAGGTTTTCACCGTCATCACCGAAACGCGCGAGACGAAAGGGCCTCGTGATACGCCTATTTTTATAGGTT
AATGTCATGATAATAATGGTTTCTTAGACGTCAGGTGGCACTTTTCGGGGAAATGTGCGCGGAACCCCTA
TTTGTTTATTTTTCTAAATACATTCAAATATGTATCCGCTCATGAGACAATAACCCTGATAAATGCTTCA
ATAATATTGAAAAAGGAAGAGTATGAGTATTCAACATTTCCGTGTCGCCCTTATTCCCTTTTTTGCGGCA
TTTTGCCTTCCTGTTTTTGCTCACCCAGAAACGCTGGTGAAAGTAAAAGATGCTGAAGATCAGTTGGGTG
CACGAGTGGGTTACATCGAACTGGATCTCAACAGCGGTAAGATCCTTGAGAGTTTTCGCCCCGAAGAACG
TTTTCCAATGATGAGCACTTTTAAAGTTCTGCTATGTGGCGCGGTATTATCCCGTATTGACGCCGGGCAA
GAGCAACTCGGTCGCCGCATACACTATTCTCAGAATGACTTGGTTGAGTACTCACCAGTCACAGAAAAGC
ATCTTACGGATGGCATGACAGTAAGAGAATTATGCAGTGCTGCCATAACCATGAGTGATAACACTGCGGC
CAACTTACTTCTGACAACGATCGGAGGACCGAAGGAGCTAACCGCTTTTTTGCACAACATGGGGGATCAT
GTAACTCGCCTTGATCGTTGGGAACCGGAGCTGAATGAAGCCATACCAAACGACGAGCGTGACACCACGA
TGCCTGTAGCAATGGCAACAACGTTGCGCAAACTATTAACTGGCGAACTACTTACTCTAGCTTCCCGGCA
ACAATTAATAGACTGGATGGAGGCGGATAAAGTTGCAGGACCACTTCTGCGCTCGGCCCTTCCGGCTGGC
TGGTTTATTGCTGATAAATCTGGAGCCGGTGAGCGTGGGTCTCGCGGTATCATTGCAGCACTGGGGCCAG
ATGGTAAGCCCTCCCGTATCGTAGTTATCTACACGACGGGGAGTCAGGCAACTATGGATGAACGAAATAG
ACAGATCGCTGAGATAGGTGCCTCACTGATTAAGCATTGGTAACTGTCAGACCAAGTTTACTCATATATA
CTTTAGATTGATTTAAAACTTCATTTTTAATTTAAAAGGATCTAGGTGAAGATCCTTTTTGATAATCTCA
TGACCAAAATCCCTTAACGTGAGTTTTCGTTCCACTGAGCGTCAGACCCCGTAGAAAAGATCAAAGGATC
TTCTTGAGATCCTTTTTTTCTGCGCGTAATCTGCTGCTTGCAAACAAAAAAACCACCGCTACCAGCGGTG
GTTTGTTTGCCGGATCAAGAGCTACCAACTCTTTTTCCGAAGGTAACTGGCTTCAGCAGAGCGCAGATAC
CAAATACTGTCCTTCTAGTGTAGCCGTAGTTAGGCCACCACTTCAAGAACTCTGTAGCACCGCCTACATA
CCTCGCTCTGCTAATCCTGTTACCAGTGGCTGCTGCCAGTGGCGATAAGTCGTGTCTTACCGGGTTGGAC
TCAAGACGATAGTTACCGGATAAGGCGCAGCGGTCGGGCTGAACGGGGGGTTCGTGCACACAGCCCAGCT
TGGAGCGAACGACCTACACCGAACTGAGATACCTACAGCGTGAGCTATGAGAAAGCGCCACGCTTCCCGA
AGGGAGAAAGGCGGACAGGTATCCGGTAAGCGGCAGGGTCGGAACAGGAGAGCGCACGAGGGAGCTTCCA
GGGGGAAACGCCTGGTATCTTTATAGTCCTGTCGGGTTTCGCCACCTCTGACTTGAGCGTCGATTTTTGT
GATGCTCGTCAGGGGGGCGGAGCCTATGGAAAAACGCCAGCAACGCGGCCTTTTTACGGTTCCTGGCCTT
TTGCTGGCCTTTTGCTCACATGT
Features (pLannotate 1.2.2; 13 found; start..end, strand, type, name):
      1..141     -  repeat_region  AAV2 ITR: inverted terminal repeat of adeno-associated virus serotype 2 inverted
    710..1426    +  CDS            SYFP2: SYFP2 is a basic (constitutively fluorescent) yellow fluorescent protein published in 2006, derived from Aequorea victoria. It is reported to be a very rapidly-maturing monomer with moderate acid sensitivity.
   1466..1623    +  misc_feature   WPRE (fragment): woodchuck hepatitis virus posttranscriptional regulatory element
   1629..1709    +  misc_feature   WPRE (fragment): woodchuck hepatitis virus posttranscriptional regulatory element
   1726..1837    +  polyA_signal   bGH poly(A) signal: bovine growth hormone polyadenylation signal
   1955..2095    +  repeat_region  AAV2 ITR: inverted terminal repeat of adeno-associated virus serotype 2 inverted
   2100..2151    -  misc_feature   bom (fragment): basis of mobility region from pBR322
   2170..2550    +  rep_origin     M13 ori (sequence partly withheld): M13 bacteriophage origin of replication; arrow indicates direction of (+) strand synthesis
   2626..2675    -  misc_feature   bom (fragment): basis of mobility region from pBR322
   2777..2812    -  CDS            rop (fragment): Rop protein, which maintains plasmids at low copy number; rop
   2907..3011    +  promoter       AmpR promoter: bla
   3012..3872    +  CDS            AmpR: β-lactamase; bla; confers resistance to ampicillin, carbenicillin, and related antibiotics
   4043..4631    +  rep_origin     ori: high-copy-number ColE1/pMB1/pBR322/pUC origin of replication
