[The description below was written by a language model from this plasmid's Addgene catalogue record and pLannotate feature annotations shown in this document.]
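Description:
AiP12363 - pAAV-AiE0522h-minBG-SYFP2-WPRE3-BGHpA (alias CN2363) is an AAV transfer plasmid of about 4.7 kb built on a pAAV backbone. It is used to package a recombinant adeno-associated virus genome that reports the activity of a cell-type-directed enhancer. In bacteria it replicates from a high-copy ColE1/pUC-type origin and is selected with ampicillin through the β-lactamase gene and its native promoter. The backbone also carries an M13 phage origin and small remnants of pBR322 bom and rop sequences, which appear to be vestigial.

The payload lies between two AAV2 inverted terminal repeats, which supply the cis signals for replication and encapsidation of the intervening DNA when rep, cap and helper functions are provided in trans. According to the record, the enhancer AiE0522h sits upstream of a minimal beta-globin promoter (minBG). Such a minimal promoter has little activity on its own, so expression depends on the enhancer. Neither element was annotated in the feature table, but the unannotated stretch between the left ITR and the reporter presumably contains both. They drive SYFP2, a fast-maturing monomeric yellow fluorescent protein derived from Aequorea victoria. The reporter is followed by WPRE3, a shortened woodchuck hepatitis virus posttranscriptional regulatory element that the annotation detects as two WPRE fragments and that boosts transcript stability and expression. A bovine growth hormone polyadenylation signal ends the cassette.

The enhancer was designed to direct AAV-mediated transgene expression to cortical Sst+ neurons. This version therefore serves as a fluorescent reporter for labelling that population and for assessing the enhancer's specificity, as part of a larger collection of enhancer AAVs for genetic access to cortical cell types.
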