Addgene plasmid #223987: AiP12363 - pAAV-AiE0522h-minBG-SYFP2-WPRE3-BGHpA (Alias: CN2363)
Purpose: AiE0522h is an enhancer sequence, designed to drive AAV-mediated transgene expression in cortical Sst+ neurons
Depositing lab: Allen Institute for Brain Science & Jonathan Ting. Depositing organization: Allen Institute. Publication: A suite of enhancer AAVs and transgenic mouse lines for genetic access to cortical cell types. Ben-Simon Y, Hooper M, Narayan S, Daigle TL, Dwivedi D, Way SW, Oster A, Stafford DA, Mich JK, Taormina MJ, Martinez RA, Opitz-Araya X, Roth JR, Alexander JR, Allen S, Amster A, Arbuckle J, Ayala A, Baker PM, Bakken TE, Barcelli T, Barta S, Bendrick J, Bertagnolli D, Bielstein C, Bishwakarma P, Bowlus J, Boyer G, Brouner K, Casian B, Casper T, Chakka AB, Chakrabarty R, Chance RK, Chavan S, Clark M, Colbert K, Collman F, Daniel S, Departee M, DiValentin P, Donadio N, Dotson N, Egdorf T, Fliss T, Gabitto M, Garcia J, Gary A, Gasperini M, Gloe J, Goldy J, Gore BB, Graybuck L, Greisman N, Haeseleer F, Halterman C, Haradon Z, Hastings SD, Helback O, Ho W, Hockemeyer D, Huang C, Huff S, Hunker A, Johansen N, Jones D, Juneau Z, Kalmbach B, Kannan M, Khem S, Kussick E, Kutsal R, Larsen R, Lee C, Lee AY, Leibly M, Lenz GH, Li S, Liang E, Lusk N, Madigan Z, Malloy J, Malone J, McCue R, Melchor J, Mollenkopf T, Moosman S, Morin E, Newman D, Ng L, Ngo K, Omstead V, Otto S, Oyama A, Pena N, Pham T, Phillips E, Pom CA, Potekhina L, Ransford S, Ray PL, Rette D, Reynoldson C, Rimorin C, Rocha D, Ruiz A, Sanchez REA, Sawyer L, Sedeno-Cortes A, Sevigny JP, Shapovalova N, Shepard N, Shulga L, Sigler AR, Siverts L, Soliman S, Somasundaram S, Staats B, Stewart K, Szelenyi E, Tieu M, Trader C, Tran A, van Velthoven CTJ, Walker M, Wang Y, Weed N, Wirthlin M, Wood T, Wynalda B, Yao Z, Zhou T, Ariza J, Dee N, Reding M, Ronellenfitch K, Mufti S, Sunkin SM, Smith KA, Esposito L, Waters J, Thyagarajan B, Yao S, Lein ES, Zeng H, Levi BP, Ngai J, Ting JT, Tasic B. Cell. 2025 May 16:S0092-8674(25)00513-6. doi: 10.1016/j.cell.2025.05.002. PubMed 40403729.
Backbone
  Vector backbone: pAAV
  Vector type: AAV
Growth in bacteria
  Bacterial resistance: Ampicillin, 100 μg/mL
  Growth temperature: 30°C
  Growth strain: NEB Stable
  Copy number: High Copy
Gene/Insert
  Gene/Insert name: SYFP2
  Species: Synthetic
  Mutation: NA
  Promoter: minBG
  Cloning method: Other
Terms and licenses: Academic/Nonprofit Terms; Industry Terms: Not Available to Industry
Depositor comments: Cloning Method: RE Cloning
How to cite: AiP12363 - pAAV-AiE0522h-minBG-SYFP2-WPRE3-BGHpA (Alias: CN2363) was a gift from Allen Institute for Brain Science & Jonathan Ting (Addgene plasmid # 223987 ; http://n2t.net/addgene:223987 ; RRID:Addgene_223987)
